Addgene plasmid #70809: pFOSGE_COF1G05
Purpose: Gateway entry clone
Depositing lab: Alexander Stark. Depositing organization: Research Institute of Molecular Pathology (IMP). Publication: Transcriptional regulators form diverse groups with context-dependent regulatory functions. Stampfel G, Kazmar T, Frank O, Wienerroither S, Reiter F, Stark A. Nature. 2015 Nov 9. doi: 10.1038/nature15545. PubMed 26550828.
Backbone
  Vector backbone: pDONR221
  Backbone manufacturer: Invitrogen
  Backbone size w/o insert (bp): 4762
  Vector type: Gateway entry vector
Growth in bacteria
  Bacterial resistance: Kanamycin, 50 μg/mL
  Growth temperature: 37°C
  Growth strain: DH5alpha
  Copy number: High Copy
Gene/Insert
  Gene/Insert name: CkIIbeta (alt names: FBgn0000259; CG15224, FBtr0073562)
  Species: D. melanogaster (fly)
  Insert size (bp): 705
  Entrez Gene: CkIIbeta (a.k.a. Dmel_CG15224, And, CCK2, CG15224, CK II, CK-2, CK-II beta, CK-IIbeta, CK2, CK2-beta, CK2beta, CKII, CKII beta, CKII-beta1, CKIIb, CKIIbeta, Cask-II-b, Ck-IIbeta, Ck2beta, CkII, CkII-beta, CkIIbeta1, Ckiibeta, DmCK2beta, DmCKIIbeta, DmCkIIbeta, Dmel\CG15224, Ds cas kin, KC2B_DROME, betaCK2, dCK2beta, dCKII, dCKII beta, mbu)
  Cloning method: Gateway Cloning
  Sequencing primers: 5′ M13-F20; 3′ M13R
Terms and licenses: Academic/Nonprofit Terms; Industry Terms: Not Available to Industry
How to cite: pFOSGE_COF1G05 was a gift from Alexander Stark (Addgene plasmid # 70809 ; http://n2t.net/addgene:70809 ; RRID:Addgene_70809)
