[The description below was written by a language model from this plasmid's Addgene catalogue record.]
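Description:
pFOSGE_COF1G05 is a Gateway entry clone built on the Invitrogen pDONR221 backbone and carrying the Drosophila melanogaster gene CkIIbeta (CG15224), which encodes the regulatory beta subunit of casein kinase II. The insert is recorded as 705 bp and corresponds to a specific annotated fly transcript, consistent with an open reading frame clone, although the record does not state whether a stop codon is retained or whether any tags are present. The plasmid is maintained in E. coli as a high-copy construct under kanamycin selection. No feature table is provided, so the origin of replication and other backbone elements are not itemised in the record.

As an entry vector, the construct is not itself designed for expression: the record lists no promoter driving the insert. The insert was introduced by Gateway cloning, which for a pDONR vector normally means a BP recombination that replaces the donor cassette and leaves the gene flanked by attL sites. These sites allow the coding sequence to be moved by LR recombination into any compatible destination vector, which then supplies the promoter, fusion partners and host-specific elements. M13 forward and reverse primer sites flank the insert for sequence verification.

The associated publication concerns the context-dependent regulatory functions of transcriptional regulators, and the clone's naming suggests that it belongs to a larger arrayed collection of fly factor ORFs. Its typical use is therefore as a shuttle source of CkIIbeta for generating expression or fusion constructs in functional assays, though the specific downstream destination vectors are not stated in the record.
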