>Addgene plasmid #70809 | pFOSGE_COF1G05 | depositor partial sequence | sequence record 126751 | insert
ATGAGCAGCTCCGAGGAAGTCTCCTGGGTCACCTGGTTCTGTGGACTTCGTGGCAATGAGTTCTTCTGCG
AGGTGGATGAGGACTACATACAGGATAAATTCAATTTAACTGGTTTAAATGAGCAGGTACCCAACTATCG
GCAAGCGTTGGACATGATCTTGGACTTGGAACCGGAGGACGAGCTCGAGGACAATCCACTGCAGTCCGAC
ATGACCGAGCAGGCCGCCGAGATGCTCTACGGCCTCATACACGCCAGATATATACTAACAAATCGCGGCA
TCGCTCAAATGATCGAGAAATATCAAACTGGCGATTTCGGACATTGTCCACGTGTCTACTGTGAAAGTCA
GCCCATGCTGCCATTGGGTCTGTCGGACATCCCCGGCGAGGCAATGGTTAAGACCTATTGCCCCAAGTGC
ATTGACGTGTACACACCAAAATCGTCGCGTCACCACCATACCGATGGCGCCTATTTCGGCACTGGATTTC
CACACATGCTCTTCATGGTGCATCCCGAATATCGTCCCAAGCGTCCTACTAATCAGTTTGTTCCAAGGCT
ATATGGATTTAAAATACACAGCTTAGCTTATCAAATTCAGCTGCAGGCAGCAGCCAATTTTAAAATGCCA
CTACGAGCGCAACGTGGTCAGCCGCCCAAGGACGAAGAGCCTGAGAATAATGCCGATACGGTGCCCAAGC
GCCTC
