>Addgene plasmid #70809 | pFOSGE_COF1G05 | addgene partial sequence | sequence record 130859 | M13-F20 5'-TGTAAAACGACGGCCAGT-3'
ATTTTATTTTGACTGATAGTGACCTGTTCGTTGCAACAAATTGATGAGCAATGCTTTTTTATAATGCCAA
CTTTGTACAAAAAAGCAGGCTTCATGAGCAGCTCCGAGGAAGTCTCCTGGGTCACCTGGTTCTGTGGACT
TCGTGGCAATGAGTTCTTCTGCGAGGTGGATGAGGACTACATACAGGATAAATTCAATTTAACTGGTTTA
AATGAGCAGGTACCCAACTATCGGCAAGCGTTGGACATGATCTTGGACTTGGAACCGGAGGACGAGCTCG
AGGACAATCCACTGCAGTCCGACATGACCGAGCAGGCCGCCGAGATGCTCTACGGCCTCATACACGCCAG
ATATATACTAACAAATCGCGGCATCGCTCAAATGATCGAGAAATATCAAACTGGCGATTTCGGACATTGT
CCACGTGTCTACTGTGAAAGTCAGCCCATGCTGCCATTGGGTCTGTCGGACATCCCCGGCGAGGCAATGG
TTAAGACCTATTGCCCCAAGTGCATTGACGTGTACACACCAAAATCGTCGCGTCACCACCATACCGATGG
CGCCTATTTCGGCACTGGATTTCCACACATGCTCTTCATGGTGCATCCCGAATATCGTCCCAAGCGTCCT
ACTAATCAGTTTGTTCCAAGGCTATATGGATTTAAAATACACAGCTTAGCTTATCAAATTCAGCTGCAGG
CAGCAGCCAATTTTAAAATGCCACTACGAGCGCAACGTGGTCAGCCGCCCAAGGACGAAGAGCCTGAGAA
TAATGCCGATACGGTGCCCAAGCGCCTCGACCCAGCTTTCTTGTACAAA
