>Addgene plasmid #70809 | pFOSGE_COF1G05 | addgene partial sequence | sequence record 130860 | M13-Rev 5'-CAGGAAACAGCTATGACC-3'
TAATGATTTTATTTTGACTGATAGTGACCTGTTCGTTGCAACAAATTGATAAGCAATGCTTTCTTATAAT
GCCAACTTTGTACAAGAAAGCTGGGTCGAGGCGCTTGGGCACCGTATCGGCATTATTCTCAGGCTCTTCG
TCCTTGGGCGGCTGACCACGTTGCGCTCGTAGTGGCATTTTAAAATTGGCTGCTGCCTGCAGCTGAATTT
GATAAGCTAAGCTGTGTATTTTAAATCCATATAGCCTTGGAACAAACTGATTAGTAGGACGCTTGGGACG
ATATTCGGGATGCACCATGAAGAGCATGTGTGGAAATCCAGTGCCGAAATAGGCGCCATCGGTATGGTGG
TGACGCGACGATTTTGGTGTGTACACGTCAATGCACTTGGGGCAATAGGTCTTAACCATTGCCTCGCCGG
GGATGTCCGACAGACCCAATGGCAGCATGGGCTGACTTTCACAGTAGACACGTGGACAATGTCCGAAATC
GCCAGTTTGATATTTCTCGATCATTTGAGCGATGCCGCGATTTGTTAGTATATATCTGGCGTGTATGAGG
CCGTAGAGCATCTCGGCGGCCTGCTCGGTCATGTCGGACTGCAGTGGATTGTCCTCGAGCTCGTCCTCCG
GTTCCAAGTCCAAGATCATGTCCAACGCTTGCCGATAGTTGGGTACCTGCTCATTTAAACCAGTTAAATT
GAATTTATCCTGTATGTAGTCCTCATCCACCTCGC
